>Addgene plasmid #70547 | R777-E263 Hs.RASSF6 | depositor full sequence | sequence record 125996 | Full Sequence
TTAACGCTAGCATGGATGTTTTCCCAGTCACGACGTTGTAAAACGACGGCCAGTCTTAAAATTCGAGCTC
GGTCCGAGGATCCGAAATAATGATTTTATTTTGACTGATAGTGACCTGTTCGTTGCAACAAATTGATAAG
CAATGCTTTTTTATAATGCCAACTTTGTACAAAAAAGTTGGCACCATGACTATGATGGCTCACCAGTACC
CCTCTTGGATCTTCATTAATGAGAAGACATTCATAACCAGGGAACAACTTAATTCTTTATTGAAGACCTA
TAACATTTTTTATGAGAACCAGAAAAATCTGCATATTTTATATGGAGAGACTGAAGATGGCAAACTAATT
GTTGAAGGAATGCTGGACATTTTCTGGGGAGTAAAACGACCTATACAGCTAAAAATACAAGATGAGAAGC
CATTCTCTTCTTTTACTAGTATGAAGTCATCAGACGTCTTCTCCAGCAAAGGAATGACACGCTGGGGGGA
ATTTGACGATCTCTATCGTATTAGTGAGCTGGACAGGACCCAGATTCCTATGTCTGAAAAAAGGAATTCC
CAGGAAGACTATTTATCTTATCACAGCAACACCCTGAAGCCACATGCAAAGGATGAACCAGACTCCCCAG
TGCTCTATAGAACCATGAGTGAAGCAGCTCTGGTGAGAAAAAGGATGAAGCCTCTGATGATGGACAGAAA
AGAAAGACAGAAAAATAGAGCCTCTATTAATGGACACTTCTATAACCATGAAACATCAATTTTCATTCCA
GCCTTTGAATCAGAAACTAAGGTCAGAGTAAACAGTAACATGAGAACTGAAGAAGTAATAAAGCAACTTC
TCCAAAAATTTAAGATTGAAAATAGTCCCCAGGATTTTGCTCTTCACATTATTTTTGCAACAGGAGAACA
AAGACGACTAAAGAAGACAGACATTCCGCTACTGCAGAGGCTCCTACAGGGACCTTCTGAAAAGAATGCT
CGCATTTTCCTCATGGATAAAGATGCAGAAGAAATTAGCAGTGATGTGGCTCAGTACATTAACTTTCACT
TTTCTCTCTTGGAATCCATTCTTCAAAGATTAAATGAAGAAGAGAAAAGAGAGATTCAAAGAATAGTAAC
AAAATTCAATAAAGAAAAGGCGATTATACTGAAATGTCTTCAAAATAAACTAGTAATAAAAACAGAGACA
ACAGTTTAATCAACTTTCTTGTACAAAGTTGGCATTATAGGAAAGCATTGCTTATCAATTTGTTGCAACG
AACAGGTCACTATCAGTCAAAATAAAATCATTATTTGCATGCAAGCTTAGATCCTCTAGACCAGCCAGGA
CAGAAATGCCTCGACTTCGCTGCTACCCAAGGTTGCCGGGTGACGCACACCGTGGAAACGGATGAAGGCA
CGAACCCAGTGGACATAAGCCTGTTCGGTTCGTAAGCTGTAATGCAAGTAGCGTATGCGCTCACGCAACT
GGTCCAGAACCTTGACCGAACGCAGCGGTGGTAACGGCGCAGTGGCGGTTTTCATGGCTTGTTATGACTG
TTTTTTTGGGGTACAGTCTATGCCTCGGGCATCCAAGCAGCAAGCGCGTTACGCCGTGGGTCGATGTTTG
ATGTTATGGAGCAGCAACGATGTTACGCAGCAGGGCAGTCGCCCTAAAACAAAGTTAAACATTATGAGGG
AAGCGGTGATCGCCGAAGTATCGACTCAACTATCAGAGGTAGTTGGCGTCATCGAGCGCCATCTCGAACC
GACGTTGCTGGCCGTACATTTGTACGGCTCCGCAGTGGATGGCGGCCTGAAGCCACACAGTGATATTGAT
TTGCTGGTTACGGTGACCGTAAGGCTTGATGAAACAACGCGGCGAGCTTTGATCAACGACCTTTTGGAAA
CTTCGGCTTCCCCTGGAGAGAGCGAGATTCTCCGCGCTGTAGAAGTCACCATTGTTGTGCACGACGACAT
CATTCCGTGGCGTTATCCAGCTAAGCGCGAACTGCAATTTGGAGAATGGCAGCGCAATGACATTCTTGCA
GGTATCTTCGAGCCAGCCACGATCGACATTGATCTGGCTATCTTGCTGACAAAAGCAAGAGAACATAGCG
TTGCCTTGGTAGGTCCAGCGGCGGAGGAACTCTTTGATCCGGTTCCTGAACAGGATCTATTTGAGGCGCT
AAATGAAACCTTAACGCTATGGAACTCGCCGCCCGACTGGGCTGGCGATGAGCGAAATGTAGTGCTTACG
TTGTCCCGCATTTGGTACAGCGCAGTAACCGGCAAAATCGCGCCGAAGGATGTCGCTGCCGACTGGGCAA
TGGAGCGCCTGCCGGCCCAGTATCAGCCCGTCATACTTGAAGCTAGACAGGCTTATCTTGGACAAGAAGA
AGATCGCTTGGCCTCGCGCGCAGATCAGTTGGAAGAATTTGTCCACTACGTGAAAGGCGAGATCACCAAG
GTAGTCGGCAAATAACCCTCGAGCCACCCATGACCAAAATCCCTTAACGTGAGTTACGCGTCGTTCCACT
GAGCGTCAGACCCCGTAGAAAAGATCAAAGGATCTTCTTGAGATCCTTTTTTTCTGCGCGTAATCTGCTG
CTTGCAAACAAAAAAACCACCGCTACCAGCGGTGGTTTGTTTGCCGGATCAAGAGCTACCAACTCTTTTT
CCGAAGGTAACTGGCTTCAGCAGAGCGCAGATACCAAATACTGTCCTTCTAGTGTAGCCGTAGTTAGGCC
ACCACTTCAAGAACTCTGTAGCACCGCCTACATACCTCGCTCTGCTAATCCTGTTACCAGTGGCTGCTGC
CAGTGGCGATAAGTCGTGTCTTACCGGGTTGGACTCAAGACGATAGTTACCGGATAAGGCGCAGCGGTCG
GGCTGAACGGGGGGTTCGTGCACACAGCCCAGCTTGGAGCGAACGACCTACACCGAACTGAGATACCTAC
AGCGTGAGCATTGAGAAAGCGCCACGCTTCCCGAAGGGAGAAAGGCGGACAGGTATCCGGTAAGCGGCAG
GGTCGGAACAGGAGAGCGCACGAGGGAGCTTCCAGGGGGAAACGCCTGGTATCTTTATAGTCCTGTCGGG
TTTCGCCACCTCTGACTTGAGCGTCGATTTTTGTGATGCTCGTCAGGGGGGCGGAGCCTATGGAAAAACG
CCAGCAACGCGGCCTTTTTACGGTTCCTGGCCTTTTGCTGGCCTTTTGCTCACATGTTCTTTCCTGCGTT
ATCCCCTGATTCTGTGGATAACCGTATTACCGCCTTTGAGTGAGCTGATACCGCTCGCCGCAGCCGAACG
ACCGAGCGCAGCGAGTCAGTGAGCGAGGAAGCGGAAGAGCGCCCAATACGCAAACCGCCTCTCCCCGCGC
GTTGGCCGATTCATTAATGCAGCTGGCACGACAGGTTTCCCGACTGGAAAGCGGGCAGTGAGCGCAACGC
AATTAATACGCGTACCGCTAGCCAGGAAGAGTTTGTAGAAACGCAAAAAGGCCATCCGTCAGGATGGCCT
TCTGCTTAGTTTGATGCCTGGCAGTTTATGGCGGGCGTCCTGCCCGCCACCCTCCGGGCCGTTGCTTCAC
AACGTTCAAATCCGCTCCCGGCGGATTTGTCCTACTCAGGAGAGCGTTCACCGACAAACAACAGATAAAA
CGAAAGGCCCAGTCTTCCGACTGAGCCTTTCGTTTTATTTGATGCCTGGCAGTTCCCTACTCTCGCG
Features (pLannotate 1.2.2; 11 found; start..end, strand, type, name):
     18..54      -  CDS            lacZα (fragment): LacZα fragment of β-galactosidase; lacZ fragment
     85..180     +  protein_bind   attL3: mutant version of attL; recombination site for the Gateway® LR reaction LR Clonase™
    171..1196    +  CDS            RASSF6 (fragment): RASF6_HUMAN - Experimental evidence at protein level: Swiss-Prot protein existence level 1. Involved in the induction of apoptosis, through both caspase- dependent and caspase-independent pathways. May act as a Ras effector protein. May suppress the serum-induced basal levels of NF-kappa-B (By similarity). From Homo sapiens (Human).
   1204..1297    -  protein_bind   attL2 (fragment): mutant version of attL; recombination site for the Gateway® LR reaction LR Clonase™
   1412..1435    +  promoter       Pc promoter (fragment): intI1 (promoter lies within the coding sequence); class 1 integron promoter
   1611..1667    +  CDS            GmR (fragment): gentamycin acetyltransferase; aacC1; confers resistance to gentamycin
   1674..2465    +  CDS            SmR: aminoglycoside adenylyltransferase (Murphy, 1985); aadA; confers resistance to spectinomycin and streptomycin
   2558..3146    +  rep_origin     ori: high-copy-number ColE1/pMB1/pBR322/pUC origin of replication
   3329..3421    +  CDS            lacI (fragment): lac repressor; lacI; The lac repressor binds to the lac operator to inhibit transcription in E. coli. This inhibition can be relieved by adding lactose or isopropyl-β-D-thiogalactopyranoside (IPTG).
   3476..3503    -  terminator     rrnB T2 terminator: transcription terminator T2 from the E. coli rrnB gene
   3635..3678    +  terminator     rrnB T1 terminator: Escherichia coli rrnB; transcription terminator T1 from the E. coli rrnB gene
