[The description below was written by a language model from this plasmid's Addgene catalogue record and pLannotate feature annotations shown in this document.]
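Description:
R777-E263 Hs.RASSF6 is a Gateway entry clone built on the pDonor-255 backbone, carrying the open reading frame of human RASSF6 (reference transcript NM_177532.4). It is a bacterial propagation plasmid, not an expression vector. It replicates from a high-copy ColE1/pUC-type origin and is selected with spectinomycin through an aadA (SmR) aminoglycoside adenylyltransferase gene. That gene lies downstream of a fragment of a class 1 integron Pc promoter and a short remnant of a gentamicin resistance gene. The annotated sequence is 3,707 nt, consistent with the stated backbone plus an insert of about 1 kb. Small lacZα and lacI fragments appear to be backbone remnants. rrnB T1 and T2 terminators are also present, and such elements usually serve to shield the cloning region from read-through transcription.

The RASSF6 coding sequence sits between two attL recombination sites. The automated annotation labels these attL3 and attL2, and the upstream label may simply reflect the closest match among similar attL variants. No promoter drives the insert in this plasmid. Instead, an LR Clonase reaction transfers the ORF directionally into a destination vector that supplies the promoter, tags and host-specific elements. Because the ORF retains its stop codon, it suits expression of the native protein or of N-terminal fusions, but not C-terminal tags. RASSF6 is a Ras-association domain family protein described as a possible Ras effector. It is involved in inducing apoptosis by caspase-dependent and caspase-independent routes. The clone therefore serves as a starting reagent for building expression constructs to study Ras-related signalling.
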