Addgene plasmid #70547: R777-E263 Hs.RASSF6
Purpose: Gateway ORF clone of human RASSF6 [NM_177532.4] with stop codon (for native or N-terminal fusions)
Depositing lab: Dominic Esposito. Depositing organization: National Cancer Institute (NCI).
Backbone
  Vector backbone: pDonor-255
  Backbone size w/o insert (bp): 2693
  Vector type: Gateway Entry Clone
Growth in bacteria
  Bacterial resistance: Spectinomycin, 50 μg/mL
  Growth temperature: 37°C
  Growth strain: DH10B
  Copy number: High Copy
Gene/Insert
  Gene/Insert name: RASSF6
  Species: H. sapiens (human)
  Insert size (bp): 1014
  GenBank ID: NM_177532.4
  Entrez Gene: RASSF6
  Cloning method: Gateway Cloning
  Sequencing primers: 5′ M13F 23-mer (5'-CCCAGTCACGACGTTGTAAAACG); 3′ attLR 23-mer (5'-TAACATCAGAGATTTTGAGACAC)
Terms and licenses: Academic/Nonprofit Terms; Industry Terms: Not Available to Industry
How to cite: R777-E263 Hs.RASSF6 was a gift from Dominic Esposito (Addgene plasmid # 70547 ; http://n2t.net/addgene:70547 ; RRID:Addgene_70547)
