>Addgene plasmid #70547 | R777-E263 Hs.RASSF6 | addgene partial sequence | sequence record 130563 | pCR8_R1 5'-cgaaccgaacaggcttatgt-3'
GTGCGTCACCCGGCAACCTTGGGTAGCAGCGAAGTCGAGGCATTTCTGTCCTGGCTGGTCTAGAGGATCT
AAGCTTGCATGCAAATAATGATTTTATTTTGACTGATAGTGACCTGTTCGTTGCAACAAATTGATAAGCA
ATGCTTTCCTATAATGCCAACTTTGTACAAGAAAGTTGATTAAACTGTTGTCTCTGTTTTTATTACTAGT
TTATTTTGAAGACATTTCAGTATAATCGCCTTTTCTTTATTGAATTTTGTTACTATTCTTTGAATCTCTC
TTTTCTCTTCTTCATTTAATCTTTGAAGAATGGATTCCAAGAGAGAAAAGTGAAAGTTAATGTACTGAGC
CACATCACTGCTAATTTCTTCTGCATCTTTATCCATGAGGAAAATGCGAGCATTCTTTTCAGAAGGTCCC
TGTAGGAGCCTCTGCAGTAGCGGAATGTCTGTCTTCTTTAGTCGTCTTTGTTCTCCTGTTGCAAAAATAA
TGTGAAGAGCAAAATCCTGGGGACTATTTTCAATCTTAAATTTTTGGAGAAGTTGCTTTATTACTTCTTC
AGTTCTCATGTTACTGTTTACTCTGACCTTAGTTTCTGATTCAAAGGCTGGAATGAAAATTGATGTTTCA
TGGTTATAGAAGTGTCCATTAATAGAGGCTCTATTTTTCTGTCTTTCTTTTCTGTCCATCATCAGAGGCT
TCATCCTTTTTCTCACCAGAGCTGCTTCACTCATGGTTCTATAGAGCACTGGGGAGTCTGGTTCATCCTT
TGCATGTGGCTTCAGGGTGTTGCTGTGATAAGATAAATAGTCTTCCTGGGAATTCCTTTTTTCAGACATA
GGAATCTGGGTCCTGTCCAGCTCACTAATACGATAGAGATCGTCAAATTCCCCCCAGCGTGTCATTCCTT
TGCTGGAGAAGACGTCTGATGACTTCATACTAGTAAAAGA
